>Addgene plasmid #221760 | pMRXIP-GFP-PI4K2A | addgene full sequence | sequence record 454110 | Addgene NGS Result
GACATTGATTATTGACTAGTTATTAATAGTAATCAATTACGGGGTCATTAGTTCATAGCCCATATATGGA
GTTCCGCGTTACATAACTTACGGTAAATGGCCCGCCTGGCTGACCGCCCAACGACCCCCGCCCATTGACG
TCAATAATGACGTATGTTCCCATAGTAACGCCAATAGGGACTTTCCATTGACGTCAATGGGTGGAGTATT
TACGGTAAACTGCCCACTTGGCAGTACATCAAGTGTATCATATGCCAAGTACGCCCCCTATTGACGTCAA
TGACGGTAAATGGCCCGCCTGGCATTATGCCCAGTACATGACCTTATGGGACTTTCCTACTTGGCAGTAC
ATCTACGTATTAGTCATCGCTATTACCATGCTAGAGAACCATCAGATGTTTCCAGGGTGCCCCAAGGACC
TGAAATGACCCTGTGCCTTATTTGAACTAACCAATCAGTTCGCTTCTCGCTTCTGTTCGCGCGCTTCTGC
TCCCCGAGCTCAATAAAAGAGCCCACAACCCCTCACTCGGCGCGCCAGTCCTCCGATTGACTGAGTCGCC
CGGGTACCCGTGTATCCAATAAACCCTCTTGCAGTTGCATCCGACTTGTGGTCTCGCTGTTCCTTGGGAG
GGTCTCCTCTGAGTGATTGACTACCCGTCAGCGGGGGTCTTTCATTTGGGGGCTCGTCCGGGATCGGGAG
ACCCCTGCCCAGGGACCACCGACCCACCACCGGGAGGTAAGCTGGCCAGCAACTTATCTGTGTCTGTCCG
ATTGTCTAGTGTCTATGACTGATTTTATGCGCCTGCGTCGGTACTAGTTAGCTAACTAGCTCTGTATCTG
GCGGACCCGTGGTGGAACTGACGAGTTCGGAACACCCGGCCGCAACCCTGGGAGACGTCCCAGGGACTTC
GGGGGCCGTTTTTGTGGCCCGACCTGAGTCCAAAAATCCCGATCGTTTTGGACTCTTTGGTGCACCCCCC
TTAGAGGAGGGATATGTGGTTCTGGTAGGAGACGAGAACCTAAAACAGTTCCCGCCTCCGTCTGAATTTT
TGCTTTCGGTTTGGGACCGAAGCCGCGCCGCGCGTCTTGTCTGCTGCAGCATCGTTCTGTGTTGTCTCTG
TCTGACTGTGTTTCTGTATTTGTCTGAAAATATGGGCCCGGGCCAGACTGTTACCACTCCCTTAAGTTTG
ACCTTAGGTCACTGGAAAGATGTCGAGCGGATCGCTCACAACCAGTCGGTAGATGTCAAGAAGAGACGTT
GGGTTACCTTCTGCTCTGCAGAATGGCCAACCTTTAACGTCGGATGGCCGCGAGACGGCACCTTTAACCG
AGACCTCATCACCCAGGTTAAGATCAAGGTCTTTTCACCTGGCCCGCATGGACACCCAGACCAGGTCCCC
TACATCGTGACCTGGGAAGCCTTGGCTTTTGACCCCCCTCCCTGGGTCAAGCCCTTTGTACACCCTAAGC
CTCCGCCTCCTCTTCCTCCATCCGCCCCGTCTCTCCCCCTTGAACCTCCTCGTTCGACCCCGCCTCGATC
CTCCCTTTATCCAGCCCTCACTCCTTCTCTAGGCGCCCCCATATGGCCATATGAGATCTTATATGGGGCA
CCCCCGCCCCTTGTAAACTTCCCTGACCCTGACATGACAAGAGTTACTAACAGCCCCTCTCTCCAAGCTC
ACTTACAGGCTCTCTACTTAGTCCAGCACGAAGTCTGGAGACCTCTGGCGGCAGCCTACCAAGAACAACT
GGACCGACCGGTGGTACCTCACCCTTACCGAGTCGGCGACACAGTGTGGGTCCGCCGACACCAGACTAAG
AACCTAGAACCTCGCTGGAAAGGACCTTACACAGTCCTGCTGACCACCCCCACCGCCCTCAAAGTAGACG
GCATCGCAGCTTGGATACACGCCGCCCACGTGAAGGCTGCCGACCCCGGGGGTGGACCATCCTCTAGACT
GCCGGATCTGCCATCGATATAAAGCTTGCCACCATGGTGAGCAAGGGCGAGGAGCTGTTCACCGGGGTGG
TGCCCATCCTGGTCGAGCTGGACGGCGACGTAAACGGCCACAAGTTCAGCGTGTCCGGCGAGGGCGAGGG
CGATGCCACCTACGGCAAGCTGACCCTGAAGTTCATCTGCACCACCGGCAAGCTGCCCGTGCCCTGGCCC
ACCCTCGTGACCACCCTGACCTACGGCGTGCAGTGCTTCAGCCGCTACCCCGACCACATGAAGCAGCACG
ACTTCTTCAAGTCCGCCATGCCCGAAGGCTACGTCCAGGAGCGCACCATCTTCTTCAAGGACGACGGCAA
CTACAAGACCCGCGCCGAGGTGAAGTTCGAGGGCGACACCCTGGTGAACCGCATCGAGCTGAAGGGCATC
GACTTCAAGGAGGACGGCAACATCCTGGGGCACAAGCTGGAGTACAACTACAACAGCCACAACGTCTATA
TCATGGCCGACAAGCAGAAGAACGGCATCAAGGTGAACTTCAAGATCCGCCACAACATCGAGGACGGCAG
CGTGCAGCTCGCCGACCACTACCAGCAGAACACCCCCATCGGCGACGGCCCCGTGCTGCTGCCCGACAAC
CACTACCTGAGCACCCAGTCCGCCCTGAGCAAAGACCCCAACGAGAAGCGCGATCACATGGTCCTGCTGG
AGTTCGTGACCGCCGCCGGGATCACTCTCGGCATGGACGAGCTGTACAAGGGTTCAGGCTCGGGATCCGG
GAATTCGATGGACGAGACGAGCCCACTAGTGTCCCCCGAGCGGGCCCAACCCCCGGACTACACCTTCCCG
TCGGGCTCGGGCGCTCACTTTCCGCAGGTGCCCGGGGGCGCGGTCCGAGTGGCGGCGGCGGCCGGCTCGG
GCCCCTCTCCGCCGGGCTCGCCGGGCCACGACCGCGAGCGGCAGCCACTGTTGGATCGGGCCCGGGGCGC
GGCGGCCCAGGGCCAGACCCAAACCGTGGCGGCGCAGGCCCAGGCTCTGGCCGCTCAGGCCGCGGCGGCA
GCCCACGCCGCTCAGGCCCACCGCGAGCGGAACGAGTTCCCGGAGGATCCTGAGTTCGAGGCGGTGGTGC
GGCAGGCCGAGCTGGCCATCGAGCGCTGCATCTTTCCCGAGCGCATCTACCAGGGCTCCAGCGGAAGCTA
CTTCGTCAAGGACCCTCAGGGGAGGATCATTGCTGTCTTCAAACCCAAGAATGAAGAGCCCTATGGGCAT
CTTAATCCTAAGTGGACCAAGTGGCTGCAGAAGCTGTGCTGTCCTTGCTGCTTTGGCCGTGACTGCCTTG
TCCTTAACCAGGGCTATCTCTCAGAAGCAGGGGCCAGCCTGGTGGACCAAAAACTGGAACTCAACATTGT
TCCCCGTACAAAGGTAGTATACCTGGCCAGTGAGACCTTCAACTATAGTGCCATTGACCGAGTGAAGTCC
AGGGGCAAGCGGCTTGCACTAGAGAAAGTGCCAAAAGTTGGACAGCGGTTTAACCGCATCGGGCTACCAC
CAAAGGTTGGTTCATTCCAGCTCTTTGTTGAAGGCTACAAAGATGCAGACTATTGGCTGCGGCGTTTTGA
AGCAGAACCTCTTCCTGAGAACACTAACCGGCAACTACTGCTCCAGTTTGAGCGGTTGGTGGTGCTGGAT
TACATCATCCGCAACACTGATCGAGGCAATGACAACTGGCTGATTAAATATGACTGTCCAATGGATAGTT
CTAGCTCTCGGGACACAGACTGGGTGGTGGTGAAGGAGCCTGTTATCAAGGTGGCTGCCATAGACAATGG
GCTGGCCTTCCCACTGAAGCATCCTGACTCCTGGAGGGCATATCCTTTTTACTGGGCCTGGTTGCCCCAG
GCGAAAGTCCCATTTTCTCAGGAGATCAAAGATCTGATCCTTCCAAAGATATCGGACCCTAACTTCGTCA
AGGACTTGGAAGAGGACCTATATGAACTCTTCAAGAAAGATCCTGGTTTCGACAGGGGCCAGTTCCATAA
GCAGATTGCTGTCATGCGGGGCCAGATCTTAAATCTGACCCAGGCCTTGAAAGACAACAAGAGTCCCCTG
CACCTCGTCCAGATGCCACCTGTGATTGTCGAGACGGCCCGTTCCCACCAGCGGTCTTCTAGCGAGTCCT
ACACACAGAGCTTTCAGAGCCGGAAGCCCTTCTTTTCATGGTGGTAGCTCGAGAGCGGCCGCTACGTAAA
TTCCGCCCCCCCCCCTAACGTTACTGGCCGAAGCCGCTTGGAATAAGGCCGGTGTGCGTTTGTCTATATG
TTATTTTCCACCATATTGCCGTCTTTTGGCAATGTGAGGGCCCGGAAACCTGGCCCTGTCTTCTTGACGA
GCATTCCTAGGGGTCTTTCCCCTCTCGCCAAAGGAATGCAAGGTCTGTTGAATGTCGTGAAGGAAGCAGT
TCCTCTGGAAGTTTCTTGAAGACAAACAACGTCTGTAGCGACCCTTTGCAGGCAGCGGAACCCCCCACCT
GGCGACAGGTGCCTCTGCGGCCAAAAGCCACGTGTATAAGATACACCTGCAAAGGCGGCACAACCCCAGT
GCCACGTTGTGAGTTGGATAGTTGTGGAAAGAGTCAAATGGCTCTCCTCAAGCGTATTCAACAAGGGGCT
GAAGGATGCCCAGAAGGTACCCCATTGTATGGGATCTGATCTGGGGCCTCGGTGCACATGCTTTACATGT
GTTTAGTCGAGGTTAAAAAAACGTCTAGGCCCCCCGAACCACGGGGACGTGGTTTTCCTTTGAAAAACAC
GATGATAATATGGCCACAACCGTCGACATGACCGAGTACAAGCCCACGGTGCGCCTCGCCACCCGCGACG
ACGTCCCCCGGGCCGTACGCACCCTCGCCGCCGCGTTCGCCGACTACCCCGCCACGCGCCACACCGTCGA
CCCGGACCGCCACATCGAGCGGGTCACCGAGCTGCAAGAACTCTTCCTCACGCGCGTCGGGCTCGACATC
GGCAAGGTGTGGGTCGCGGACGACGGCGCCGCGGTGGCGGTCTGGACCACGCCGGAGAGCGTCGAAGCGG
GGGCGGTGTTCGCCGAGATCGGCCCGCGCATGGCCGAGTTGAGCGGTTCCCGGCTGGCCGCGCAGCAACA
GATGGAAGGCCTCCTGGCGCCGCACCGGCCCAAGGAGCCCGCGTGGTTCCTGGCCACCGTCGGCGTCTCG
CCCGACCACCAGGGCAAGGGTCTGGGCAGCGCCGTCGTGCTCCCCGGAGTGGAGGCGGCCGAGCGCGCCG
GGGTGCCCGCCTTCCTGGAGACCTCCGCGCCCCGCAACCTCCCCTTCTACGAGCGGCTCGGCTTCACCGT
CACCGCCGACGTCGAGGTGCCCGAAGGACCGCGCACCTGGTGCATGACCCGCAAGCCCGGTGCCTGAGTC
GACCGCCCGCCCCACGACCCGCAGCGCCCGACCGAAAGGAGCGCACGACCCCATGGCTCGACGATAAAAT
AAAAGATTTTATTTAGTCTCCAGAAAAAGGGGGGAATGAAAGACCCCACCTGTAGGTTTGGCAAGCTAGC
TTAAGTAACGCCATTTTGCAAGGCATGGAAAAATACATAACTGAGAATAGAGAAGTTCAGATCAAGGTCA
GGAACAGATGGAACAGCTGAATATGGGCCAAACAGGATATCTGTGGTAAGCAGTTCCTGCCCCGGCTCAG
GGCCAAGAACAGATGGAACAGCTGAATATGGGCCAAACAGGATATCTGTGGTAAGCAGTTCCTGCCCCGG
CTCAGGGCCAAGAACAGATGGTCCCCAGATGCGGTCCAGCCCTCAGCAGTTTCTAGAGAACCATCAGATG
TTTCCAGGGTGCCCCAAGGACCTGAAATGACCCTGTGCCTTATTTGAACTAACCAATCAGTTCGCTTCTC
GCTTCTGTTCGCGCGCTTCTGCTCCCCGAGCTCAATAAAAGAGCCCACAACCCCTCACTCGGGGCGCCAG
TCCTCCGATTGACTGAGTCGCCCGGGTACCCGTGTATCCAATAAACCCTCTTGCAGTTGCATCCGACTTG
TGGTCTCGCTGTTCCTTGGGAGGGTCTCCTCTGAGTGATTGACTACCCGTCAGCGGGGGTCTTTCACATG
CAGCATGTATCAAAATTAATTTGGTTTTTTTTCTTAAGTATTTACATTAAATGGCCATAGTTGCATTAAT
GAATCGGCCAACGCGCGGGGAGAGGCGGTTTGCGTATTGGGCGCTCTTCCGCTTCCTCGCTCACTGACTC
GCTGCGCTCGGTCGTTCGGCTGCGGCGAGCGGTATCAGCTCACTCAAAGGCGGTAATACGGTTATCCACA
GAATCAGGGGATAACGCAGGAAAGAACATGTGAGCAAAAGGCCAGCAAAAGGCCAGGAACCGTAAAAAGG
CCGCGTTGCTGGCGTTTTTCCATAGGCTCCGCCCCCCTGACGAGCATCACAAAAATCGACGCTCAAGTCA
GAGGTGGCGAAACCCGACAGGACTATAAAGATACCAGGCGTTTCCCCCTGGAAGCTCCCTCGTGCGCTCT
CCTGTTCCGACCCTGCCGCTTACCGGATACCTGTCCGCCTTTCTCCCTTCGGGAAGCGTGGCGCTTTCTC
ATAGCTCACGCTGTAGGTATCTCAGTTCGGTGTAGGTCGTTCGCTCCAAGCTGGGCTGTGTGCACGAACC
CCCCGTTCAGCCCGACCGCTGCGCCTTATCCGGTAACTATCGTCTTGAGTCCAACCCGGTAAGACACGAC
TTATCGCCACTGGCAGCAGCCACTGGTAACAGGATTAGCAGAGCGAGGTATGTAGGCGGTGCTACAGAGT
TCTTGAAGTGGTGGCCTAACTACGGCTACACTAGAAGAACAGTATTTGGTATCTGCGCTCTGCTGAAGCC
AGTTACCTTCGGAAAAAGAGTTGGTAGCTCTTGATCCGGCAAACAAACCACCGCTGGTAGCGGTGGTTTT
TTTGTTTGCAAGCAGCAGATTACGCGCAGAAAAAAAGGATCTCAAGAAGATCCTTTGATCTTTTCTACGG
GGTCTGACGCTCAGTGGAACGAAAACTCACGTTAAGGGATTTTGGTCATGAGATTATCAAAAAGGATCTT
CACCTAGATCCTTTTGCGGCCGGCCGCAAATCAATCTAAAGTATATATGAGTAAACTTGGTCTGACAGTT
ACCAATGCTTAATCAGTGAGGCACCTATCTCAGCGATCTGTCTATTTCGTTCATCCATAGTTGCCTGACT
CCCCGTCGTGTAGATAACTACGATACGGGAGGGCTTACCATCTGGCCCCAGTGCTGCAATGATACCGCGA
GACCCACGCTCACCGGCTCCAGATTTATCAGCAATAAACCAGCCAGCCGGAAGGGCCGAGCGCAGAAGTG
GTCCTGCAACTTTATCCGCCTCCATCCAGTCTATTAATTGTTGCCGGGAAGCTAGAGTAAGTAGTTCGCC
AGTTAATAGTTTGCGCAACGTTGTTGCCATTGCTACAGGCATCGTGGTGTCACGCTCGTCGTTTGGTATG
GCTTCATTCAGCTCCGGTTCCCAACGATCAAGGCGAGTTACATGATCCCCCATGTTGTGCAAAAAAGCGG
TTAGCTCCTTCGGTCCTCCGATCGTTGTCAGAAGTAAGTTGGCCGCAGTGTTATCACTCATGGTTATGGC
AGCACTGCATAATTCTCTTACTGTCATGCCATCCGTAAGATGCTTTTCTGTGACTGGTGAGTACTCAACC
AAGTCATTCTGAGAATAGTGTATGCGGCGACCGAGTTGCTCTTGCCCGGCGTCAACACGGGATAATACCG
CGCCACATAGCAGAACTTTAAAAGTGCTCATCATTGGAAAACGTTCTTCGGGGCGAAAACTCTCAAGGAT
CTTACCGCTGTTGAGATCCAGTTCGATGTAACCCACTCGTGCACCCAACTGATCTTCAGCATCTTTTACT
TTCACCAGCGTTTCTGGGTGAGCAAAAACAGGAAGGCAAAATGCCGCAAAAAAGGGAATAAGGGCGACAC
GGAAATGTTGAATACTCATACTCTTCCTTTTTCAATATTATTGAAGCATTTATCAGGGTTATTGTCTCAT
GAGCGGATACATATTTGAATGTATTTAGAAAAATAAACAAATAGGGGTTCCGCGCACATTTCCCCGAAAA
GTGCCACCTGACGTCTAAGAAACCATTATTATCATGACATTAACCTATAAAAATAGGCGTATCACGAGGC
CCTTTCGTCTTCACTATAGGAGCTTGGCCCATTGCATACGTTGTATCCATATCATAATATGTACATTTAT
ATTGGCTCATGTCCAACATTACCGCCATGTT
Features (pLannotate 1.2.2; 15 found; start..end, strand, type, name):
      1..380     +  enhancer       CMV enhancer: human cytomegalovirus immediate early enhancer
    381..676     +  LTR            3' LTR (ΔU3) (fragment): self-inactivating 3' long terminal repeat (LTR) from Moloney murine leukemia virus
    739..1096    +  misc_feature   MMLV Ψ: packaging signal of Moloney murine leukemia virus (MMLV)
   1161..1577    +  CDS            gag (truncated): truncated Moloney murine leukemia virus (MMLV) gag gene lacking the start codon
   1587..1961    +  misc_feature   pol region: Moloney murine leukemia virus (MMLV) pol region containing the splice acceptor site
   1994..2710    +  CDS            EGFP: EGFP is a basic (constitutively fluorescent) green fluorescent protein published in 1996, derived from Aequorea victoria. It is reported to be a rapidly-maturing weak dimer with moderate acid sensitivity.
   2738..4174    +  CDS            PI4K2A: P4K2A_HUMAN - Experimental evidence at protein level: Swiss-Prot protein existence level 1. Membrane-bound phosphatidylinositol-4 kinase (PI4-kinase) that catalyzes the phosphorylation of phosphatidylinositol (PI) to phosphatidylinositol 4-phosphate (PI4P), a lipid that plays important roles in endocytosis, Golgi function, protein sorting and membrane trafficking and is required for prolonged survival of neurons. Besides, phosphorylation of phosphatidylinositol (PI) to phosphatidylinositol 4- phosphate (PI4P) is the first committed step in the generation of phosphatidylinositol 4,5-bisphosphat
   4206..4781    +  misc_feature   IRES2: internal ribosome entry site (IRES) of the encephalomyocarditis virus (EMCV)
   4788..5387    +  CDS            PuroR: puromycin N-acetyltransferase; pac from Streptomyces alboniger; confers resistance to puromycin
   5495..5616    +  LTR            3' LTR (ΔU3) (fragment): self-inactivating 3' long terminal repeat (LTR) from Moloney murine leukemia virus
   5617..6086    +  LTR            LTR: long terminal repeat from Moloney murine leukemia virus
   6152..6204    -  CDS            lacI (fragment): lac repressor; lacI; The lac repressor binds to the lac operator to inhibit transcription in E. coli. This inhibition can be relieved by adding lactose or isopropyl-β-D-thiogalactopyranoside (IPTG).
   6387..6975    -  rep_origin     ori: high-copy-number ColE1/pMB1/pBR322/pUC origin of replication
   7139..7999    -  CDS            AmpR: β-lactamase; bla; confers resistance to ampicillin, carbenicillin, and related antibiotics
   8000..8104    -  promoter       AmpR promoter: bla
