[The description below was written by a language model from this plasmid's Addgene catalogue record and pLannotate feature annotations shown in this document.]
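Description:
pMRXIP-GFP-PI4K2A is an 8.3 kb Moloney murine leukemia virus (MMLV)-based retroviral vector, built on the pMRX-IP backbone, for stable expression of GFP-tagged human PI4K2A in mammalian cells. In bacteria it is maintained through a high-copy ColE1/pUC-type origin and selected with ampicillin via a β-lactamase gene driven by its own promoter. A short lacI fragment annotated near the origin appears to be a backbone remnant with no evident function.

The viral portion begins with a CMV immediate-early enhancer joined to MMLV LTR sequence. This hybrid 5′ element would drive transcription of the viral genome in packaging cells. It is followed by the MMLV Ψ packaging signal, a truncated gag lacking its start codon, and a pol region that contains the splice acceptor site. Downstream lies an EGFP coding sequence placed N-terminal to the PI4K2A open reading frame, with only a short gap between them, consistent with the recorded N-terminal GFP fusion. PI4K2A encodes a membrane-bound type II phosphatidylinositol 4-kinase that converts phosphatidylinositol to PI4P. An EMCV IRES then links a puromycin N-acetyltransferase gene to the same transcript, so puromycin selection enriches for cells that also express the fusion protein. MMLV LTR sequence closes the provirus. No separate internal promoter is annotated, so expression after integration presumably comes from the LTR.

Because gag is truncated and no env is present, viral proteins must be supplied in trans to produce particles. The associated study concerns PI4P accumulation on maturing autophagosomes, which suggests use of the construct for live imaging or localisation of the kinase in stably transduced lines.
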