Addgene plasmid #221760: pMRXIP-GFP-PI4K2A
Purpose: Stable expression of GFP-PI4K2A in mammalian cells
Depositing lab: Noboru Mizushima. Depositing organization: The University of Tokyo. Publication: Syntaxin 17 recruitment to mature autophagosomes is temporally regulated by PI4P accumulation. Shinoda S, Sakai Y, Matsui T, Uematsu M, Koyama-Honda I, Sakamaki JI, Yamamoto H, Mizushima N. Elife. 2024 Jun 4;12:RP92189. doi: 10.7554/eLife.92189. PubMed 38831696.
Backbone
  Vector backbone: pMRX-IP
  Backbone manufacturer: Dr.Shoji Yamaoka of Tokyo Medical and Dental University
  Backbone size w/o insert (bp): 6137
  Total vector size (bp): 8291
  Vector type: Mammalian Expression, Retroviral
  Selectable markers: Puromycin
Growth in bacteria
  Bacterial resistance: Ampicillin, 100 μg/mL
  Growth temperature: 37°C
  Growth strain: NEB Stable
  Growth instructions: 100 μg/mL
  Copy number: High Copy
Gene/Insert
  Gene/Insert name: PI4K2A
  Species: H. sapiens (human)
  Insert size (bp): 1434
  GenBank ID: NM_018425
  Entrez Gene: PI4K2A (a.k.a. NEDMSB, PI4KII, PIK42A)
  Tag / fusion protein: GFP (N terminal on insert)
  Cloning method: Gibson Cloning
  Sequencing primers: 5′ aggctcgGGATCCggGAATTCgatggacgagacgagcccac; 3′ tacgtaGCGGCCGCtCTCGAGctaccaccatgaaaagaaggg
Terms and licenses: Academic/Nonprofit Terms; Industry Terms: Not Available to Industry
How to cite: pMRXIP-GFP-PI4K2A was a gift from Noboru Mizushima (Addgene plasmid # 221760 ; http://n2t.net/addgene:221760 ; RRID:Addgene_221760)
